Addgene plasmid #98534: BB2_AB
Purpose: (Empty Backbone) empty BB2 for transcription unit cloning
Depositing lab: Brigitte Gasser & Diethard Mattanovich & Michael Sauer. Depositing organization: Universitaet fur Bodenkultur Wien (BOKU-WIEN). Publication: GoldenPiCS: a Golden Gate-derived modular cloning system for applied synthetic biology in the yeast Pichia pastoris. Prielhofer R, Barrero JJ, Steuer S, Gassler T, Zahrl R, Baumann K, Sauer M, Mattanovich D, Gasser B, Marx H. BMC Syst Biol. 2017 Dec 8;11(1):123. doi: 10.1186/s12918-017-0492-3. PubMed 29221460.
Backbone
  Vector backbone: BB2
  Backbone size (bp): 2179
  Vector type: Bacterial Expression
Growth in bacteria
  Bacterial resistance: Ampicillin, 100 μg/mL
  Growth temperature: 37°C
  Growth strain: DH10B
  Copy number: High Copy
Gene/Insert
  Gene/Insert name: None
Terms and licenses: Academic/Nonprofit Terms; Industry Terms: Not Available to Industry
How to cite: BB2_AB was a gift from Brigitte Gasser & Diethard Mattanovich & Michael Sauer (Addgene plasmid # 98534 ; http://n2t.net/addgene:98534 ; RRID:Addgene_98534)
