[The description below was written by a language model from this plasmid's Addgene catalogue record and pLannotate feature annotations shown in this document.]
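Description:
BB2_AB is an empty level-2 backbone ("BB2") from the GoldenPiCS toolkit, a Golden Gate-derived modular cloning system developed for synthetic biology in the yeast Pichia pastoris. It carries no insert. Its stated purpose is to receive the parts that make up a single transcription unit, which in a hierarchical Golden Gate scheme is normally an intermediate step before several units are combined in a later vector. The "AB" suffix probably indicates the pair of fusion sites that sets the position of the assembled unit in such a multi-unit assembly, but the record does not say this. It also does not annotate any type IIS restriction sites, overhangs or a cloning dropout cassette.

The plasmid is small: the backbone is listed at about 2.2 kb and the sequenced record is 2,215 nt. It is catalogued as a bacterial vector and is maintained in E. coli. The annotated features are almost entirely maintenance elements. These are a high-copy ColE1/pUC-type origin of replication and the bla gene, encoding β-lactamase, under its native AmpR promoter, which allows ampicillin selection. Two further hits, a very short f1 origin fragment and a roughly 90 bp lacI fragment, are likely non-functional remnants of parental vector sequence or annotation artefacts. No yeast promoter, terminator, selection marker, replication element or genome integration locus is annotated. On the available evidence, the plasmid therefore serves as an E. coli cloning intermediate for assembling expression units and is not a vector for direct use in Pichia.
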