Features (pLannotate 1.2.2; 5 found; start..end, strand, type, name):
      6..22      -  rep_origin     f1 ori (fragment): f1 bacteriophage origin of replication; arrow indicates direction of (+) strand synthesis
     49..153     +  promoter       AmpR promoter: bla
    154..1014    +  CDS            AmpR: β-lactamase; bla; confers resistance to ampicillin, carbenicillin, and related antibiotics
   1240..1828    +  rep_origin     ori: high-copy-number ColE1/pMB1/pBR322/pUC origin of replication
   2011..2103    +  CDS            lacI (fragment): lac repressor; lacI; The lac repressor binds to the lac operator to inhibit transcription in E. coli. This inhibition can be relieved by adding lactose or isopropyl-β-D-thiogalactopyranoside (IPTG).
>Addgene plasmid #98534 | BB2_AB | addgene full sequence | sequence record 192031 | Addgene NGS Result
CCGGTGCCGCTACAGGGCGCGTCAGGTGGCACTTTTCGGGGAAATGTGCGCGGAACCCCTATTTGTTTAT
TTTTCTAAATACATTCAAATATGTATCCGCTCATGAGACAATAACCCTGATAAATGCTTCAATAATATTG
AAAAAGGAAGAGTATGAGTATTCAACATTTCCGTGTCGCCCTTATTCCCTTTTTTGCGGCATTTTGCCTT
CCTGTTTTTGCTCACCCAGAAACGCTGGTGAAAGTAAAAGATGCTGAAGATCAGTTGGGTGCACGAGTGG
GTTACATCGAACTGGATCTCAACAGCGGTAAGATCCTTGAGAGTTTTCGCCCCGAAGAACGTTTTCCAAT
GATGAGCACTTTTAAAGTTCTGCTATGTGGCGCGGTATTATCCCGTATTGACGCCGGGCAAGAGCAACTC
GGTCGCCGCATACACTATTCTCAGAATGACTTGGTTGAGTACTCACCAGTCACAGAAAAGCATCTTACGG
ATGGCATGACAGTAAGAGAATTATGCAGTGCTGCCATAACCATGAGTGATAACACTGCGGCCAACTTACT
TCTGACAACGATCGGAGGACCGAAGGAGCTAACCGCTTTTTTGCACAACATGGGGGATCATGTAACTCGC
CTTGATCGTTGGGAACCGGAGCTGAATGAAGCCATACCAAACGACGAGCGTGACACCACGATGCCTGTAG
CAATGGCAACAACGTTGCGCAAACTATTAACTGGCGAACTACTTACTCTAGCTTCCCGGCAACAATTAAT
AGACTGGATGGAGGCGGATAAAGTTGCAGGACCACTTCTGCGCTCGGCCCTTCCGGCTGGCTGGTTTATT
GCTGATAAATCTGGAGCCGGTGAGCGTGGCTCTCGCGGTATCATTGCAGCACTGGGGCCAGATGGTAAGC
CCTCCCGTATCGTAGTTATCTACACGACGGGGAGTCAGGCAACTATGGATGAACGAAATAGACAGATCGC
TGAGATAGGTGCCTCACTGATTAAGCATTGGTAACTGTCAGACCAAGTTTACTCATATATACTTTAGATT
GATTTAAAACTTCATTTTTAATTTAAAAGGATCTAGGTGAAGATCCTTTTTGATAATCTCATGAACAATA
AAACTGTCTGCTTACATAAACAGTAATACAAGGGGTGTAGATCTCATGACCAAAATCCCTTAACGTGAGT
TTTCGTTCCACTGAGCGTCAGACCCCGTAGAAAAGATCAAAGGATCTTCTTGAGATCCTTTTTTTCTGCG
CGTAATCTGCTGCTTGCAAACAAAAAAACCACCGCTACCAGCGGTGGTTTGTTTGCCGGATCAAGAGCTA
CCAACTCTTTTTCCGAAGGTAACTGGCTTCAGCAGAGCGCAGATACCAAATACTGTTCTTCTAGTGTAGC
CGTAGTTAGGCCACCACTTCAAGAACTCTGTAGCACCGCCTACATACCTCGCTCTGCTAATCCTGTTACC
AGTGGCTGCTGCCAGTGGCGATAAGTCGTGTCTTACCGGGTTGGACTCAAGACGATAGTTACCGGATAAG
GCGCAGCGGTCGGGCTGAACGGGGGGTTCGTGCACACAGCCCAGCTTGGAGCGAACGACCTACACCGAAC
TGAGATACCTACAGCGTGAGCTATGAGAAAGCGCCACGCTTCCCGAAGGGAGAAAGGCGGACAGGTATCC
GGTAAGCGGCAGGGTCGGAACAGGAGAGCGCACGAGGGAGCTTCCAGGGGGAAACGCCTGGTATCTTTAT
AGTCCTGTCGGGTTTCGCCACCTCTGACTTGAGCGTCGATTTTTGTGATGCTCGTCAGGGGGGCGGAGCC
TATGGAAAAACGCCAGCAACGCGGCCTTTTTACGGTTCCTGGCCTTTTGCTGGCCTTTTGCTCACATGTT
CTTTCCTGCGTTATCCCCTGATTCTGTGGATAACCGTATTACCGCCTTTGAGTGAGCTGATACCGCTCGC
CGCAGCCGAACGACCGAGCGCAGCGAGTCAGTGAGCGAGGAAGCGGAAGAGCGCCCAATACGCAAACCGC
CTCTCCCCGCGCGTTGGCCGATTCATTAATGCAGCTGGCACGACAGGTTTCCCGACTGGAAAGCGGGCAG
TGAGCGCAACACTAGTCGCAAAAAACCCCGCCCCTGACAGGGCGGGGTTTTTTCGCGGTCTCCGATCGGA
GGCGTCTTCGGATCCCTCGAGGAAGACGCCGCTCCGGGGAGACCA
